>Addgene plasmid #114716 | pTK586 | addgene full sequence | sequence record 225308 | Addgene NGS Result
GACGAAAGGGCCTCGTGATACGCCTATTTTTATAGGTTAATGTCATGATAATAATGGTTTCTTAGACGTC
AGGTGGCACTTTTCGGGGAAATGTGCGCGGAACCCCTATTTGTTTATTTTTCTAAATACATTCAAATATG
TATCCGCTCATGAGACAATAACCCTGATAAATGCTTCAATAATATTGAAAAAGGAAGAGTATGAGTATTC
AACATTTCCGTGTCGCCCTTATTCCCTTTTTTGCGGCATTTTGCCTTCCTGTTTTTGCTCACCCAGAAAC
GCTGGTGAAAGTAAAAGATGCTGAAGATCAGTTGGGTGCACGAGTGGGTTACATCGAACTGGATCTCAAC
AGCGGTAAGATCCTTGAGAGTTTTCGCCCCGAAGAACGTTTTCCAATGATGAGCACTTTTAAAGTTCTGC
TATGTGGCGCGGTATTATCCCGTATTGACGCCGGGCAAGAGCAACTCGGTCGCCGCATACACTATTCTCA
GAATGACTTGGTTGAGTACTCACCAGTCACAGAAAAGCATCTTACGGATGGCATGACAGTAAGAGAATTA
TGCAGTGCTGCCATAACCATGAGTGATAACACTGCGGCCAACTTACTTCTGACAACGATCGGAGGACCGA
AGGAGCTAACCGCTTTTTTGCACAACATGGGGGATCATGTAACTCGCCTTGATCGTTGGGAACCGGAGCT
GAATGAAGCCATACCAAACGACGAGCGTGACACCACGATGCCTGTAGCAATGGCAACAACGTTGCGCAAA
CTATTAACTGGCGAACTACTTACTCTAGCTTCCCGGCAACAATTAATAGACTGGATGGAGGCGGATAAAG
TTGCAGGACCACTTCTGCGCTCGGCCCTTCCGGCTGGCTGGTTTATTGCTGATAAATCTGGAGCCGGTGA
GCGTGGGTCTCGCGGTATCATTGCAGCACTGGGGCCAGATGGTAAGCCCTCCCGTATCGTAGTTATCTAC
ACGACGGGGAGTCAGGCAACTATGGATGAACGAAATAGACAGATCGCTGAGATAGGTGCCTCACTGATTA
AGCATTGGTAACTGTCAGACCAAGTTTACTCATATATACTTTAGATTGATTTAAAACTTCATTTTTAATT
TAAAAGGATCTAGGTGAAGATCCTTTTTGATAATCTCATGACCAAAATCCCTTAACGTGAGTTTTCGTTC
CACTGAGCGTCAGACCCCGTAGAAAAGATCAAAGGATCTTCTTGAGATCCTTTTTTTCTGCGCGTAATCT
GCTGCTTGCAAACAAAAAAACCACCGCTACCAGCGGTGGTTTGTTTGCCGGATCAAGAGCTACCAACTCT
TTTTCCGAAGGTAACTGGCTTCAGCAGAGCGCAGATACCAAATACTGTTCTTCTAGTGTAGCCGTAGTTA
GGCCACCACTTCAAGAACTCTGTAGCACCGCCTACATACCTCGCTCTGCTAATCCTGTTACCAGTGGCTG
CTGCCAGTGGCGATAAGTCGTGTCTTACCGGGTTGGACTCAAGACGATAGTTACCGGATAAGGCGCAGCG
GTCGGGCTGAACGGGGGGTTCGTGCACACAGCCCAGCTTGGAGCGAACGACCTACACCGAACTGAGATAC
CTACAGCGTGAGCTATGAGAAAGCGCCACGCTTCCCGAAGGGAGAAAGGCGGACAGGTATCCGGTAAGCG
GCAGGGTCGGAACAGGAGAGCGCACGAGGGAGCTTCCAGGGGGAAACGCCTGGTATCTTTATAGTCCTGT
CGGGTTTCGCCACCTCTGACTTGAGCGTCGATTTTTGTGATGCTCGTCAGGGGGGCGGAGCCTATGGAAA
AACGCCAGCAACGCGGCCTTTTTACGGTTCCTGGCCTTTTGCTGGCCTTTTGCTCACATGTTCTTTCCTG
CGTTATCCCCTGATTCTGTGGATAACCGTATTACCGCCTTTGAGTGAGCTGATACCGCTCGCCGCAGCCG
AACGACCGAGCGCAGCGAGTCAGTGAGCGAGGAAGCGGAAGAGCGCCCAATACGCAAACCGCCTCTCCCC
GCGCGTTGGCCGATTCATTAATGCAGCTGGCACGACAGGTTTCCCGACTGGAAAGCGGGCAGTGAGCGCA
ACGCAATTAATGTGAGTTAGCTCACTCATTAGGCACCCCAGGCTTTACACTTTATGCTTCCGGCTCGTAT
GTTGTGTGGAATTGTGAGCGGATAACAATTTCACACAGGAAACAGCTATGACCATGATTACGCCAAGCTC
GGCGCGCCATTGGGATGGAACTGTTTATAGCAGAAAATATTACATAAAAGTATTAAATTTCAAACATATT
TTAAAAATTACAGTTCTCAAATCTCATCTATTCCCACCCCTATTTAGAAGCTCCATGATGACAGTTAAGC
CCTGTGCTATCTTCTGTATTGATTGACATGACAGCAGTCTGCAGAGTTAGCTTGTGATTATGTACAGCTC
AGGGTTACTGTAGGTTGTTCTTTGAAAATAGGACTTCAAGCAAAGCATCTTGTATTCCTTTTGCAGAAAT
GTTGCTGAAGTGCTGCTGAAAGGGCCAGAGATGCAAGGATTTGGGATACATTTTGAACCTTTAAGCTGTC
TGACATTGACCTCCTTTCATTATTAATAAAGAAGAATCAGGAGCTTAGGATGTATTAACACCAACTCATT
AATATACTAACCGGACAATGTTCTACAAACAATTCTACATTGTAAAGGACTGGATTGGCACAAAATAAAA
TAATTTTATTTTATTCAGGGATCCGCCACCATGGCCAAGCCTTTGTCTCAAGAAGAATCCACCCTCATTG
AAAGAGCAACGGCTACAATCAACAGCATCCCCATCTCTGAAGACTACAGCGTCGCCAGCGCAGCTCTCTC
TAGCGACGGCCGCATCTTCACTGGTGTCAATGTATATCATTTTACTGGGGGACCTTGTGCAGAACTCGTG
GTGCTGGGCACTGCTGCTGCTGCGGCAGCTGGCAACCTGACTTGTATCGTCGCGATCGGAAATGAGAACA
GGGGCATCTTGAGCCCCTGCGGACGGTGCCGACAGGTGCTTCTCGATCTGCATCCTGGGATCAAAGCCAT
AGTGAAGGACAGTGATGGACAGCCGACGGCAGTTGGGATTCGTGAATTGCTGCCCTCTGGTTATGTGTGG
GAGGGCTCAGGAAGCGGAGCTACTAACTTCAGCCTGCTGAAGCAGGCTGGAGACGTGGAGGAGAACCCTG
GACCTATGGACAAAGACTGCGAAATGAAGCGCACCACCCTGGATAGCCCTCTGGGCAAGCTGGAACTGTC
TGGGTGCGAACAGGGCCTGCACCGTATCATCTTCCTGGGCAAAGGAACATCTGCCGCCGACGCCGTGGAA
GTGCCTGCCCCAGCCGCCGTGCTGGGCGGACCAGAGCCACTGATGCAGGCCACCGCCTGGCTCAACGCCT
ACTTTCACCAGCCTGAGGCCATCGAGGAGTTCCCTGTGCCAGCCCTGCACCACCCAGTGTTCCAGCAGGA
GAGCTTTACCCGCCAGGTGCTGTGGAAACTGCTGAAAGTGGTGAAGTTCGGAGAGGTCATCAGCTACAGC
CACCTGGCCGCCCTGGCCGGCAATCCCGCCGCCACCGCCGCCGTGAAAACCGCCCTGAGCGGAAATCCCG
TGCCCATTCTGATCCCCTGCCACCGGGTGGTGCAGGGCGACCTGGACGTGGGGGGCTACGAGGGCGGGCT
CGCCGTGAAAGAGTGGCTGCTGGCCCACGAGGGCCACAGACTGGGCAAGCCTGGGCTGGGTGGAGGTGGA
GGTACTAGTGGATCCATGGAAGAAAATTTGATAAGCATGAGAGAAGACCATTCTTTTCATGTTCGTTACA
GGTAAGACTATTGCTGTCTTAATGGATGACTTTTAATCCTTATTTTAAAGTGTTTTTAACTCTGATGACC
ATTTCAAGTTTCAGTTGAAAATACTCAAATATACCAGCCATAGTATTGTCTGTAGACAATATTTTCTTTT
TGTTGTAAGTTTTCCTTTCTGTAAGAAAATGATAGTAGAGACCAATTATGTACTATGGTTTGTTTAATGT
TCTCTGGAAGAGTTTATGAATAATTTCTTTATAATTTGTAACTTTTTATGTAATGCAAATATGTAAATGA
AATATGTTTGAAAATCTTTGGGGCTAAAAGGTGGATTTTTTAAAAATGTGGTCAGCTGAAGGACCAAACC
TTTGCATTGTAATTTAATGTGATCTTTTAGACATGAACTTTTTATTTTTGATTTATTTTTATTTTTTGTA
GTGTATTGTTTTGATTCCCTTCTCATTTCCTTGTTCCATCCCAATACGCGTCAATTCACTGGCCGTCGTT
TTACAACGTCGTGACTGGGAAAACCCTGGCGTTACCCAACTTAATCGCCTTGCAGCACATCCCCCTTTCG
CCAGCTGGCGTAATAGCGAAGAGGCCCGCACCGATCGCCCTTCCCAACAGTTGCGCAGCCTGAATGGCGA
ATGGCGCCTGATGCGGTATTTTCTCCTTACGCATCTGTGCGGTATTTCACACCGCATATGGTGCACTCTC
AGTACAATCTGCTCTGATGCCGCATAGTTAAGCCAGCCCCGACACCCGCCAACACCCGCTGACGCGCCCT
GACGGGCTTGTCTGCTCCCGGCATCCGCTTACAGACAAGCTGTGACCGTCTCCGGGAGCTGCATGTGTCA
GAGGTTTTCACCGTCATCACCGAAACGCGCGA
Features (pLannotate 1.2.2; 13 found; start..end, strand, type, name):
     96..200     +  promoter       AmpR promoter: bla
    201..1061    +  CDS            AmpR: β-lactamase; bla; confers resistance to ampicillin, carbenicillin, and related antibiotics
   1232..1820    +  rep_origin     ori: high-copy-number ColE1/pMB1/pBR322/pUC origin of replication
   2003..2095    +  CDS            lacI (fragment): lac repressor; lacI; The lac repressor binds to the lac operator to inhibit transcription in E. coli. This inhibition can be relieved by adding lactose or isopropyl-β-D-thiogalactopyranoside (IPTG).
   2108..2129    +  protein_bind   CAP binding site: CAP binding activates transcription in the presence of cAMP. E. coli catabolite activator protein
   2144..2174    +  promoter       lac promoter: promoter for the E. coli lac operon
   2182..2198    +  protein_bind   lac operator: The lac repressor binds to the lac operator to inhibit transcription in E. coli. This inhibition can be relieved by adding lactose or isopropyl-β-D-thiogalactopyranoside (IPTG). lac repressor encoded by lacI
   2761..3157    +  CDS            BSD (fragment): blasticidin S deaminase; Aspergillus terreus BSD; confers resistance to blasticidin
   3226..3771    +  CDS            SNAP-tag®: human O6-alkylguanine-DNA-alkyltransferase variant that forms covalent bonds with benzylguanine derivatives fast-reacting variant, optimized for mammalian expression
   3796..3870    +  CDS            GPSM2 (fragment): GPSM2_HUMAN - Also known as LGN. Experimental evidence at protein level: Swiss-Prot protein existence level 1. Plays an important role in mitotic spindle pole organization via its interaction with NUMA1 (PubMed:11781568, PubMed:15632202, PubMed:21816348). Required for cortical dynein-dynactin complex recruitment during metaphase (PubMed:22327364). Plays a role in metaphase spindle orientation (PubMed:22327364). Plays also an important role in asymmetric cell divisions (PubMed:21816348). Has guanine nucleotide dissociation inhibitor (GDI) activity towards G(i) alpha proteins, such as GNAI1 and
   4324..4481    +  CDS            lacZα (fragment): LacZα fragment of β-galactosidase; lacZ fragment
   4487..4586    -  misc_feature   bom (fragment): basis of mobility region from pBR322
   4688..1       -  CDS            rop (fragment) (across the origin): Rop protein, which maintains plasmids at low copy number; rop
