[The description below was written by a language model from this plasmid's Addgene catalogue record and pLannotate feature annotations shown in this document.]
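Description:
pTK586 is a pUC57-based donor (repair template) plasmid designed for knocking a SNAP-tag into the N-terminal end of the endogenous human LGN (GPSM2) locus, with blasticidin selection of edited mammalian cells. It is propagated in E. coli through the high-copy ColE1/pUC origin and selected with ampicillin via the bla promoter and β-lactamase gene. The remaining bacterial annotations (lacI fragment, CAP site, lac promoter and operator, lacZα fragment, and bom and rop fragments) are remnants of the cloning backbone and have no evident role in the payload.

The functional cassette lies between the lac region and the lacZα fragment. It reads, on one strand, as a blasticidin S deaminase (BSD) coding sequence, then the SNAP-tag coding sequence, then a short stretch matching the start of GPSM2/LGN. No mammalian promoter is annotated upstream of BSD. The unannotated sequence on either side of the cassette is consistent with genomic homology arms, though the record does not label them. This layout suggests that after homology-directed integration the resistance gene and the SNAP-LGN fusion are both expressed from the endogenous LGN promoter. The short gap between BSD and SNAP could hold a linking element such as a 2A peptide, but none is annotated or stated. The nuclease or guide RNA used to cut the locus is not part of this plasmid.

SNAP-tag is an engineered O6-alkylguanine-DNA alkyltransferase that reacts covalently with benzylguanine derivatives, so the endogenously expressed LGN can be labelled with fluorescent or other functional ligands. The associated work concerns the cortical dynein-dynactin-NuMA machinery that generates spindle-pulling forces. LGN contributes to this machinery by recruiting the complex to the cortex and orienting the spindle.
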