Addgene plasmid #114716: pTK586
Purpose: SNAP-tagging at LGN's N-terminal locus (BSD)
Depositing lab: Tomomi Kiyomitsu. Depositing organization: Nagoya University. Publication: Dynein-Dynactin-NuMA clusters generate cortical spindle-pulling forces as a multi-arm ensemble. Okumura M, Natsume T, Kanemaki MT, Kiyomitsu T. Elife. 2018 May 31;7. pii: 36559. doi: 10.7554/eLife.36559. PubMed 29848445.
Backbone
  Vector backbone: pUC57
  Selectable markers: Blasticidin
Growth in bacteria
  Bacterial resistance: Ampicillin, 100 μg/mL
  Growth temperature: 37°C
  Growth strain: DH5alpha
  Copy number: Unknown
Gene/Insert
  Gene/Insert name: SNAP
Terms and licenses: Academic/Nonprofit Terms; Industry Terms: Not Available to Industry
How to cite: pTK586 was a gift from Tomomi Kiyomitsu (Addgene plasmid # 114716 ; http://n2t.net/addgene:114716 ; RRID:Addgene_114716)
